>Addgene plasmid #142008 | TFORF2283 | addgene full sequence | sequence record 395914 | Addgene NGS Result
TTAATGTAGTCTTATGCAATACTCTTGTAGTCTTGCAACATGGTAACGATGAGTTAGCAACATGCCTTAC
AAGGAGAGAAAAAGCACCGTGCATGCCGATTGGTGGAAGTAAGGTGGTACGATCGTGCCTTATTAGGAAG
GCAACAGACGGGTCTGACATGGATTGGACGAACCACTGAATTGCCGCATTGCAGAGATATTGTATTTAAG
TGCCTAGCTCGATACATAAACGGGTCTCTCTGGTTAGACCAGATCTGAGCCTGGGAGCTCTCTGGCTAAC
TAGGGAACCCACTGCTTAAGCCTCAATAAAGCTTGCCTTGAGTGCTTCAAGTAGTGTGTGCCCGTCTGTT
GTGTGACTCTGGTAACTAGAGATCCCTCAGACCCTTTTAGTCAGTGTGGAAAATCTCTAGCAGTGGCGCC
CGAACAGGGACTTGAAAGCGAAAGGGAAACCAGAGGAGCTCTCTCGACGCAGGACTCGGCTTGCTGAAGC
GCGCACGGCAAGAGGCGAGGGGCGGCGACTGGTGAGTACGCCAAAAATTTTGACTAGCGGAGGCTAGAAG
GAGAGAGATGGGTGCGAGAGCGTCAGTATTAAGCGGGGGAGAATTAGATCGCGATGGGAAAAAATTCGGT
TAAGGCCAGGGGGAAAGAAAAAATATAAATTAAAACATATAGTATGGGCAAGCAGGGAGCTAGAACGATT
CGCAGTTAATCCTGGCCTGTTAGAAACATCAGAAGGCTGTAGACAAATACTGGGACAGCTACAACCATCC
CTTCAGACAGGATCAGAAGAACTTAGATCATTATATAATACAGTAGCAACCCTCTATTGTGTGCATCAAA
GGATAGAGATAAAAGACACCAAGGAAGCTTTAGACAAGATAGAGGAAGAGCAAAACAAAAGTAAGACCAC
CGCACAGCAAGCGGCCGCTGATCTTCAGACCTGGAGGAGGAGATATGAGGGACAATTGGAGAAGTGAATT
ATATAAATATAAAGTAGTAAAAATTGAACCATTAGGAGTAGCACCCACCAAGGCAAAGAGAAGAGTGGTG
CAGAGAGAAAAAAGAGCAGTGGGAATAGGAGCTTTGTTCCTTGGGTTCTTGGGAGCAGCAGGAAGCACTA
TGGGCGCAGCGTCAATGACGCTGACGGTACAGGCCAGACAATTATTGTCTGGTATAGTGCAGCAGCAGAA
CAATTTGCTGAGGGCTATTGAGGCGCAACAGCATCTGTTGCAACTCACAGTCTGGGGCATCAAGCAGCTC
CAGGCAAGAATCCTGGCTGTGGAAAGATACCTAAAGGATCAACAGCTCCTGGGGATTTGGGGTTGCTCTG
GAAAACTCATTTGCACCACTGCTGTGCCTTGGAATGCTAGTTGGAGTAATAAATCTCTGGAACAGATTTG
GAATCACACGACCTGGATGGAGTGGGACAGAGAAATTAACAATTACACAAGCTTAATACACTCCTTAATT
GAAGAATCGCAAAACCAGCAAGAAAAGAATGAACAAGAATTATTGGAATTAGATAAATGGGCAAGTTTGT
GGAATTGGTTTAACATAACAAATTGGCTGTGGTATATAAAATTATTCATAATGATAGTAGGAGGCTTGGT
AGGTTTAAGAATAGTTTTTGCTGTACTTTCTATAGTGAATAGAGTTAGGCAGGGATATTCACCATTATCG
TTTCAGACCCACCTCCCAACCCCGAGGGGACCCATGCATTGCATCTCAATTAGTCAGCAACCAGGTGTGG
AAAGTCCCCAGGCTCCCCAGCAGGCAGAAGTATGCAAAGCATGCGTCTCAATTAGTCAGCAACCATAGTC
CCGCCCCTAACTCCGCCCATCCCGCCCCTAACTCCGCCCAGTTCCGCCCATTCTCCGCCCCATGGCTGAC
TAATTTTTTTTATTTATGCAGAGGCCGAGGCCGCCTCGGCCTCTGAGCTATTCCAGAAGTAGTGAGGAGG
CTTTTTTGGAGGCCTAGGCTTTTGCAAAAAGCTTTCTAGAGGTACCACCGGAGCTTACCATGACCGAGTA
CAAGCCCACGGTGCGCCTCGCCACCCGCGACGACGTCCCCAGGGCCGTACGCACCCTCGCCGCCGCGTTC
GCCGACTACCCCGCCACGCGCCACACCGTCGATCCGGACCGCCACATCGAGCGGGTCACCGAGCTGCAAG
AACTCTTCCTCACGCGCGTCGGGCTCGACATCGGCAAGGTGTGGGTCGCGGACGACGGCGCCGCCGTGGC
GGTCTGGACCACGCCGGAGAGCGTCGAAGCGGGGGCGGTGTTCGCCGAGATCGGCCCGCGCATGGCCGAG
TTGAGCGGTTCCCGGCTGGCCGCGCAGCAACAGATGGAAGGCCTCCTGGCGCCGCACCGGCCCAAGGAGC
CCGCGTGGTTCCTGGCCACCGTCGGCGTCTCGCCCGACCACCAGGGCAAGGGTCTGGGCAGCGCCGTCGT
GCTCCCCGGAGTGGAGGCGGCCGAGCGCGCCGGGGTGCCCGCCTTCCTGGAGACCTCCGCGCCCCGCAAC
CTCCCCTTCTACGAGCGGCTCGGCTTCACCGTCACCGCCGACGTCGAGGTGCCCGAAGGACCGCGCACCT
GGTGCATGACCCGCAAGCCCGGTGCCAGTTAACGAATTCTAGATCTTGAGACAAATGGCAGTATTCATCC
ACAATTTTAAAAGAAAAGGGGGGATTGGGGGGTACAGTGCAGGGGAAAGAATAGTAGACATAATAGCAAC
AGACATACAAACTAAAGAATTACAAAAACAAATTACAAAAATTCAAAATTTTCGGGTTTATTACAGGGAC
AGCAGAGATCCACTTTGGCGCCGGCTCGAGGCCTGCAGGTGCAAAGATGGATAAAGTTTTAAACAGAGAG
GAATCTTTGCAGCTAATGGACCTTCTAGGTCTTGAAAGGAGTGGGAATTGGCTCCGGTGCCCGTCAGTGG
GCAGAGCGCACATCGCCCACAGTCCCCGAGAAGTTGGGGGGAGGGGTCGGCAATTGAACCGGTGCCTAGA
GAAGGTGGCGCGGGGTAAACTGGGAAAGTGATGTCGTGTACTGGCTCCGCCTTTTTCCCGAGGGTGGGGG
AGAACCGTATATAAGTGCAGTAGTCGCCGTGAACGTTCTTTTTCGCAACGGGTTTGCCGCCAGAACACAG
GTAAGTGCCGTGTGTGGTTCCCGCGGGCCTGGCCTCTTTACGGGTTATGGCCCTTGCGTGCCTTGAATTA
CTTCCACCTGGCTGCAGTACGTGATTCTTGATCCCGAGCTTCGGGTTGGAAGTGGGTGGGAGAGTTCGAG
GCCTTGCGCTTAAGGAGCCCCTTCGCCTCGTGCTTGAGTTGAGGCCTGGCCTGGGCGCTGGGGCCGCCGC
GTGCGAATCTGGTGGCACCTTCGCGCCTGTCTCGCTGCTTTCGATAAGTCTCTAGCCATTTAAAATTTTT
GATGACCTGCTGCGACGCTTTTTTTCTGGCAAGATAGTCTTGTAAATGCGGGCCAAGATCTGCACACTGG
TATTTCGGTTTTTGGGGCCGCGGGCGGCGACGGGGCCCGTGCGTCCCAGCGCACATGTTCGGCGAGGCGG
GGCCTGCGAGCGCGGCCACCGAGAATCGGACGGGGGTAGTCTCAAGCTGGCCGGCCTGCTCTGGTGCCTG
GCCTCGCGCCGCCGTGTATCGCCCCGCCCTGGGCGGCAAGGCTGGCCCGGTCGGCACCAGTTGCGTGAGC
GGAAAGATGGCCGCTTCCCGGCCCTGCTGCAGGGAGCTCAAAATGGAGGACGCGGCGCTCGGGAGAGCGG
GCGGGTGAGTCACCCACACAAAGGAAAAGGGCCTTTCCGTCCTCAGCCGTCGCTTCATGTGACTCCACGG
AGTACCGGGCGCCGTCCAGGCACCTCGATTAGTTCTCGAGCTTTTGGAGTACGTCGTCTTTAGGTTGGGG
GGAGGGGTTTTATGCGATGGAGTTTCCCCACACTGAGTGGGTGGAGACTGAAGTTAGGCCAGCTTGGCAC
TTGATGTAATTCTCCTTGGAATTTGCCCTTTTTGAGTTTGGATCTTGGTTCATTCTCAAGCCTCAGACAG
TGGTTCAAAGTTTTTTTCTTCCATTTCAGGTGTCGTGAGGCTAGCACCGCCACCATGCCAGCTGATATAA
TGGAGAAAAATTCCTCGTCCCCGGTGGCTGCTACCCCAGCCAGTGTCAACACGACACCGGATAAACCAAA
GACAGCATCTGAGCACAGAAAGTCATCAAAGCCTATTATGGAGAAAAGACGAAGAGCAAGAATAAATGAA
AGTCTGAGCCAGCTGAAAACACTGATTTTGGATGCTCTGAAGAAAGATAGCTCGCGGCATTCCAAGCTGG
AGAAGGCGGACATTCTGGAAATGACAGTGAAGCACCTCCGGAACCTGCAGCGGGCGCAGATGACGGCTGC
GCTGAGCACAGACCCAAGTGTGCTGGGGAAGTACCGAGCCGGCTTCAGCGAGTGCATGAACGAGGTGACC
CGCTTCCTGTCCACGTGCGAGGGCGTTAATACCGAGGTGCGCACTCGGCTGCTCGGCCACCTGGCCAACT
GCATGACCCAGATCAATGCCATGACCTACCCCGGGCAGCCGCACCCCGCCTTGCAGGCGCCGCCACCGCC
CCCACCGGGACCCGGCGGCCCCCAGCACGCGCCGTTCGCGCCGCCGCCGCCACTCGTGCCCATCCCCGGG
GGCGCGGCGCCCCCTCCCGGCGGCGCCCCCTGCAAGCTGGGCAGCCAGGCTGGAGAGGCGGCTAAGGTGT
TTGGAGGCTTCCAGGTGGTACCGGCTCCCGATGGCCAGTTTGCTTTCCTCATTCCCAACGGGGCCTTCGC
GCACAGCGGCCCTGTCATCCCCGTCTACACCAGCAACAGCGGCACCTCCGTGGGCCCCAACGCAGTGTCA
CCTTCCAGCGGCCCCTCGCTTACGGCGGACTCCATGTGGAGGCCGTGGCGGAACTAGTAATGAACTAGTC
CGTAACTTGAAAGTATTTCGATTTCTTGGCTTTATATATCTTGTGGAAAGGACGACGATCGCGACAATTA
GCCTCTCAAACGCGTTAAGTCGACAATCAACCTCTGGATTACAAAATTTGTGAAAGATTGACTGGTATTC
TTAACTATGTTGCTCCTTTTACGCTATGTGGATACGCTGCTTTAATGCCTTTGTATCATGCTATTGCTTC
CCGTATGGCTTTCATTTTCTCCTCCTTGTATAAATCCTGGTTGCTGTCTCTTTATGAGGAGTTGTGGCCC
GTTGTCAGGCAACGTGGCGTGGTGTGCACTGTGTTTGCTGACGCAACCCCCACTGGTTGGGGCATTGCCA
CCACCTGTCAGCTCCTTTCCGGGACTTTCGCTTTCCCCCTCCCTATTGCCACGGCGGAACTCATCGCCGC
CTGCCTTGCCCGCTGCTGGACAGGGGCTCGGCTGTTGGGCACTGACAATTCCGTGGTGTTGTCGGGGAAA
TCATCGTCCTTTCCTTGGCTGCTCGCCTGTGTTGCCACCTGGATTCTGCGCGGGACGTCCTTCTGCTACG
TCCCTTCGGCCCTCAATCCAGCGGACCTTCCTTCCCGCGGCCTGCTGCCGGCTCTGCGGCCTCTTCCGCG
TCTTCGCCTTCGCCCTCAGACGAGTCGGATCTCCCTTTGGGCCGCCTCCCCGCGTCGACTTTAAGACCAA
TGACTTACAAGGCAGCTGTAGATCTTAGCCACTTTTTAAAAGAAAAGGGGGGACTGGAAGGGCTAATTCA
CTCCCAACGAAGACAAGATCTGCTTTTTGCTTGTACTGGGTCTCTCTGGTTAGACCAGATCTGAGCCTGG
GAGCTCTCTGGCTAACTAGGGAACCCACTGCTTAAGCCTCAATAAAGCTTGCCTTGAGTGCTTCAAGTAG
TGTGTGCCCGTCTGTTGTGTGACTCTGGTAACTAGAGATCCCTCAGACCCTTTTAGTCAGTGTGGAAAAT
CTCTAGCAGTACGTATAGTAGTTCATGTCATCTTATTATTCAGTATTTATAACTTGCAAAGAAATGAATA
TCAGAGAGTGAGAGGAACTTGTTTATTGCAGCTTATAATGGTTACAAATAAAGCAATAGCATCACAAATT
TCACAAATAAAGCATTTTTTTCACTGCATTCTAGTTGTGGTTTGTCCAAACTCATCAATGTATCTTATCA
TGTCTGGCTCTAGCTATCCCGCCCCTAACTCCGCCCATCCCGCCCCTAACTCCGCCCAGTTCCGCCCATT
CTCCGCCCCATGGCTGACTAATTTTTTTTATTTATGCAGAGGCCGAGGCCGCCTCGGCCTCTGAGCTATT
CCAGAAGTAGTGAGGAGGCTTTTTTGGAGGCCTAGGGACGTACCCAATTCGCCCTATAGTGAGTCGTATT
ACGCGCGCTCACTGGCCGTCGTTTTACAACGTCGTGACTGGGAAAACCCTGGCGTTACCCAACTTAATCG
CCTTGCAGCACATCCCCCTTTCGCCAGCTGGCGTAATAGCGAAGAGGCCCGCACCGATCGCCCTTCCCAA
CAGTTGCGCAGCCTGAATGGCGAATGGG
[124 nt withheld, positions 6539-6662]
C
[91 nt withheld, positions 6664-6754]
A
[49 nt withheld, positions 6756-6804]
CCTTTGACGTTGGAGTCCACGTTCTTT
[37 nt withheld, positions 6832-6868]
ACCCTATCTCGGTCTATTCTTTTGATTTATAAGGGATTTTGCCGATTTCGGCCTATTGGTTAAAAAATGA
GCTGATTTAACAAAAATTTAACGCGAATTTTAACAAAATATTAACGCTTACAATTTAGGTGGCACTTTTC
GGGGAAATGTGCGCGGAACCCCTATTTGTTTATTTTTCTAAATACATTCAAATATGTATCCGCTCATGAG
ACAATAACCCTGATAAATGCTTCAATAATATTGAAAAAGGAAGAGTATGAGTATTCAACATTTCCGTGTC
GCCCTTATTCCCTTTTTTGCGGCATTTTGCCTTCCTGTTTTTGCTCACCCAGAAACGCTGGTGAAAGTAA
AAGATGCTGAAGATCAGTTGGGTGCACGAGTGGGTTACATCGAACTGGATCTCAACAGCGGTAAGATCCT
TGAGAGTTTTCGCCCCGAAGAACGTTTTCCAATGATGAGCACTTTTAAAGTTCTGCTATGTGGCGCGGTA
TTATCCCGTATTGACGCCGGGCAAGAGCAACTCGGTCGCCGCATACACTATTCTCAGAATGACTTGGTTG
AGTACTCACCAGTCACAGAAAAGCATCTTACGGATGGCATGACAGTAAGAGAATTATGCAGTGCTGCCAT
AACCATGAGTGATAACACTGCGGCCAACTTACTTCTGACAACGATCGGAGGACCGAAGGAGCTAACCGCT
TTTTTGCACAACATGGGGGATCATGTAACTCGCCTTGATCGTTGGGAACCGGAGCTGAATGAAGCCATAC
CAAACGACGAGCGTGACACCACGATGCCTGTAGCAATGGCAACAACGTTGCGCAAACTATTAACTGGCGA
ACTACTTACTCTAGCTTCCCGGCAACAATTAATAGACTGGATGGAGGCGGATAAAGTTGCAGGACCACTT
CTGCGCTCGGCCCTTCCGGCTGGCTGGTTTATTGCTGATAAATCTGGAGCCGGTGAGCGTGGGTCTCGCG
GTATCATTGCAGCACTGGGGCCAGATGGTAAGCCCTCCCGTATCGTAGTTATCTACACGACGGGGAGTCA
GGCAACTATGGATGAACGAAATAGACAGATCGCTGAGATAGGTGCCTCACTGATTAAGCATTGGTAACTG
TCAGACCAAGTTTACTCATATATACTTTAGATTGATTTAAAACTTCATTTTTAATTTAAAAGGATCTAGG
TGAAGATCCTTTTTGATAATCTCATGACCAAAATCCCTTAACGTGAGTTTTCGTTCCACTGAGCGTCAGA
CCCCGTAGAAAAGATCAAAGGATCTTCTTGAGATCCTTTTTTTCTGCGCGTAATCTGCTGCTTGCAAACA
AAAAAACCACCGCTACCAGCGGTGGTTTGTTTGCCGGATCAAGAGCTACCAACTCTTTTTCCGAAGGTAA
CTGGCTTCAGCAGAGCGCAGATACCAAATACTGTTCTTCTAGTGTAGCCGTAGTTAGGCCACCACTTCAA
GAACTCTGTAGCACCGCCTACATACCTCGCTCTGCTAATCCTGTTACCAGTGGCTGCTGCCAGTGGCGAT
AAGTCGTGTCTTACCGGGTTGGACTCAAGACGATAGTTACCGGATAAGGCGCAGCGGTCGGGCTGAACGG
GGGGTTCGTGCACACAGCCCAGCTTGGAGCGAACGACCTACACCGAACTGAGATACCTACAGCGTGAGCT
ATGAGAAAGCGCCACGCTTCCCGAAGGGAGAAAGGCGGACAGGTATCCGGTAAGCGGCAGGGTCGGAACA
GGAGAGCGCACGAGGGAGCTTCCAGGGGGAAACGCCTGGTATCTTTATAGTCCTGTCGGGTTTCGCCACC
TCTGACTTGAGCGTCGATTTTTGTGATGCTCGTCAGGGGGGCGGAGCCTATGGAAAAACGCCAGCAACGC
GGCCTTTTTACGGTTCCTGGCCTTTTGCTGGCCTTTTGCTCACATGTTCTTTCCTGCGTTATCCCCTGAT
TCTGTGGATAACCGTATTACCGCCTTTGAGTGAGCTGATACCGCTCGCCGCAGCCGAACGACCGAGCGCA
GCGAGTCAGTGAGCGAGGAAGCGGAAGAGCGCCCAATACGCAAACCGCCTCTCCCCGCGCGTTGGCCGAT
TCATTAATGCAGCTGGCACGACAGGTTTCCCGACTGGAAAGCGGGCAGTGAGCGCAACGCAATTAATGTG
AGTTAGCTCACTCATTAGGCACCCCAGGCTTTACACTTTATGCTTCCGGCTCGTATGTTGTGTGGAATTG
TGAGCGGATAACAATTTCACACAGGAAACAGCTATGACCATGATTACGCCAAGCGCGCAATTAACCCTCA
CTAAAGGGAACAAAAGCTGGAGCTGCAAGC
Features (pLannotate 1.2.2; 31 found; start..end, strand, type, name):
      5..231     +  promoter       RSV promoter: Rous sarcoma virus enhancer/promoter
    232..412     +  LTR            5' LTR (truncated): truncated 5' long terminal repeat (LTR) from HIV-1
    459..584     +  misc_feature   HIV-1 Ψ: packaging signal of human immunodeficiency virus type 1
    568..931     +  CDS            HIV-1 gag (fragment): gag protein from human immunodeficiency virus 1; gag
   1077..1310    +  misc_feature   RRE: The Rev response element (RRE) of HIV-1 allows for Rev-dependent mRNA export from the nucleus to the cytoplasm.
   1687..1713    +  CDS            Rev (fragment): human immunodeficiency virus 1 (HIV-1) Rev protein; rev; enhances nuclear export of unspliced and incompletely spliced viral mRNAs
   1720..1743    +  promoter       SV40 promoter (fragment): SV40 early promoter
   1744..1815    +  promoter       SV40 promoter (fragment): SV40 enhancer and early promoter
   1839..1974    +  rep_origin     SV40 ori: SV40 origin of replication
   2020..2616    +  CDS            PuroR (fragment): puromycin N-acetyltransferase; pac from Streptomyces; confers resistance to puromycin
   2665..2782    +  misc_feature   cPPT/CTS: central polypurine tract and central termination sequence of HIV-1
   2847..2913    +  CDS            small t antigen (fragment): SV40 (simian virus 40) small t antigen
   2920..4098    +  promoter       EF-1α promoter: strong constitutive promoter for human elongation factor EF-1α
   4115..4954    +  CDS            HES1: HES1_HUMAN - Also known as BHLHB39, HL, HRY. Experimental evidence at protein level: Swiss-Prot protein existence level 1. Transcriptional repressor of genes that require a bHLH protein for their transcription. May act as a negative regulator of myogenesis by inhibiting the functions of MYOD1 and ASH1. Binds DNA on N-box motifs: 5'-CACNAG-3' with high affinity and on E-box motifs: 5'- CANNTG-3' with low affinity (By similarity). May play a role in a functional FA core complex response to DNA cross-link damage, being required for the stability and nuclear localization of FA core complex protein
   4970..5023    +  promoter       U6 promoter (fragment): RNA polymerase III promoter for human U6 snRNA
   5065..5653    +  misc_feature   WPRE: woodchuck hepatitis virus posttranscriptional regulatory element
   5704..5723    +  misc_feature   cPPT/CTS (fragment): central polypurine tract and central termination sequence of HIV-1
   5725..5958    +  LTR            3' LTR (ΔU3): self-inactivating 3' long terminal repeat (LTR) from HIV-1
   6036..6157    +  polyA_signal   SV40 poly(A) signal: SV40 polyadenylation signal
   6197..6332    +  rep_origin     SV40 ori: SV40 origin of replication
   6353..6371    -  promoter       T7 promoter: promoter for bacteriophage T7 RNA polymerase
   6379..6534    +  CDS            lacZα (fragment): LacZα fragment of β-galactosidase; lacZ fragment
   6539..6967    +  rep_origin     f1 ori (sequence partly withheld): f1 bacteriophage origin of replication; arrow indicates direction of (+) strand synthesis
   7020..7124    +  promoter       AmpR promoter: bla
   7125..7985    +  CDS            AmpR: β-lactamase; bla; confers resistance to ampicillin, carbenicillin, and related antibiotics
   8156..8744    +  rep_origin     ori: high-copy-number ColE1/pMB1/pBR322/pUC origin of replication
   8927..9019    +  CDS            lacI (fragment): lac repressor; lacI; The lac repressor binds to the lac operator to inhibit transcription in E. coli. This inhibition can be relieved by adding lactose or isopropyl-β-D-thiogalactopyranoside (IPTG).
   9032..9053    +  protein_bind   CAP binding site: CAP binding activates transcription in the presence of cAMP. E. coli catabolite activator protein
   9068..9098    +  promoter       lac promoter: promoter for the E. coli lac operon
   9106..9122    +  protein_bind   lac operator: The lac repressor binds to the lac operator to inhibit transcription in E. coli. This inhibition can be relieved by adding lactose or isopropyl-β-D-thiogalactopyranoside (IPTG). lac repressor encoded by lacI
   9167..9185    +  promoter       T3 promoter: promoter for bacteriophage T3 RNA polymerase
