[The description below was written by a language model from this plasmid's Addgene catalogue record and pLannotate feature annotations shown in this document.]
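Description:
TFORF2283 is a lentiviral mammalian expression plasmid built on the pLX_TRC317 backbone and carrying the human HES1 open reading frame. It is one member of a barcoded transcription factor ORF collection. It is propagated in E. coli through a high-copy ColE1/pUC-type origin with ampicillin selection (AmpR under its own bla promoter), and it also retains an f1 origin and remnants of a lac/lacZα cloning region flanked by T3 and T7 promoters. The depositor notes that the plasmid can recombine in bacteria, as is common for LTR-containing vectors.

The viral portion has a third-generation, self-inactivating layout. An RSV promoter drives a truncated HIV-1 5' LTR, followed by the Ψ packaging signal with a gag fragment, the Rev response element and a cPPT/CTS. The genome ends in a ΔU3 3' LTR with an SV40 polyadenylation signal downstream. Two expression units sit between the LTRs. An SV40 early promoter/origin drives puromycin N-acetyltransferase for selection of transduced cells, and the strong constitutive EF-1α promoter drives HES1, a bHLH transcriptional repressor that binds N-box motifs. A WPRE downstream of the ORF enhances transcript stability and expression.

According to the record, each ORF in the collection is paired with a unique 24-bp barcode, but the barcode is not annotated as a feature in the table. The short U6 promoter fragment between the ORF and the WPRE is probably just a sequence-similarity match rather than a functional element. The construct is intended for stable overexpression of HES1, alone or in pooled screens in which the barcodes identify the transcription factor delivered to each cell, as in directed differentiation studies.
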