Addgene plasmid #142008: TFORF2283
Purpose: Lentiviral vector for overexpressing transcription factor ORFs with unique 24-bp barcodes. Barcodes facilitate identification of transcription factors in pooled screens.
Depositing lab: Feng Zhang. Depositing organization: Broad Institute. Publication: A transcription factor atlas of directed differentiation. Joung J, Ma S, Tay T, Geiger-Schuller KR, Kirchgatterer PC, Verdine VK, Guo B, Arias-Garcia MA, Allen WE, Singh A, Kuksenko O, Abudayyeh OO, Gootenberg JS, Fu Z, Macrae RK, Buenrostro JD, Regev A, Zhang F. Cell. 2023 Jan 5;186(1):209-229.e26. doi: 10.1016/j.cell.2022.11.026. PubMed 36608654.
Backbone
  Vector backbone: pLX_TRC317
  Backbone manufacturer: Broad Institute Genetic Perturbation Platform
  Backbone size w/o insert (bp): 8264
  Vector type: Mammalian Expression, Lentiviral
  Selectable markers: Puromycin
Growth in bacteria
  Bacterial resistance: Ampicillin, 100 μg/mL
  Growth temperature: 37°C
  Growth strain: NEB Stable
  Copy number: High Copy
Gene/Insert
  Gene/Insert name: HES1
  Species: H. sapiens (human)
  Insert size (bp): 944
  Entrez Gene: HES1 (a.k.a. HES-1, HHL, HRY, bHLHb39)
  Promoter: EF1a
  Cloning method: Unknown
  Sequencing primers: 5′ GGGTGGAGACTGAAGTTAGGCCAG; 3′ CACATAGCGTAAAAGGAGCAACATAG
Terms and licenses: Academic/Nonprofit Terms; Industry Terms: Not Available to Industry
Depositor comments: NM_005524,ENST00000232424 . The transcription factor ORF portion of this plasmid was synthesized by Genewiz. Please test multiple small colonies in case of plasmid recombination. To make this collection available in a timely manner, a portion of this collection was not fully sequenced by Addgene. If an Addgene verified full plasmid sequence is not available, please contact us prior to placing an order to request the full sequence.
How to cite: TFORF2283 was a gift from Feng Zhang (Addgene plasmid # 142008 ; http://n2t.net/addgene:142008 ; RRID:Addgene_142008)
