>Addgene plasmid #142008 | TFORF2283 | depositor partial sequence | sequence record 278161 | Insert
ACCGCCACCATGCCAGCTGATATAATGGAGAAAAATTCCTCGTCCCCGGTGGCTGCTACCCCAGCCAGTG
TCAACACGACACCGGATAAACCAAAGACAGCATCTGAGCACAGAAAGTCATCAAAGCCTATTATGGAGAA
AAGACGAAGAGCAAGAATAAATGAAAGTCTGAGCCAGCTGAAAACACTGATTTTGGATGCTCTGAAGAAA
GATAGCTCGCGGCATTCCAAGCTGGAGAAGGCGGACATTCTGGAAATGACAGTGAAGCACCTCCGGAACC
TGCAGCGGGCGCAGATGACGGCTGCGCTGAGCACAGACCCAAGTGTGCTGGGGAAGTACCGAGCCGGCTT
CAGCGAGTGCATGAACGAGGTGACCCGCTTCCTGTCCACGTGCGAGGGCGTTAATACCGAGGTGCGCACT
CGGCTGCTCGGCCACCTGGCCAACTGCATGACCCAGATCAATGCCATGACCTACCCCGGGCAGCCGCACC
CCGCCTTGCAGGCGCCGCCACCGCCCCCACCGGGACCCGGCGGCCCCCAGCACGCGCCGTTCGCGCCGCC
GCCGCCACTCGTGCCCATCCCCGGGGGCGCGGCGCCCCCTCCCGGCGGCGCCCCCTGCAAGCTGGGCAGC
CAGGCTGGAGAGGCGGCTAAGGTGTTTGGAGGCTTCCAGGTGGTACCGGCTCCCGATGGCCAGTTTGCTT
TCCTCATTCCCAACGGGGCCTTCGCGCACAGCGGCCCTGTCATCCCCGTCTACACCAGCAACAGCGGCAC
CTCCGTGGGCCCCAACGCAGTGTCACCTTCCAGCGGCCCCTCGCTTACGGCGGACTCCATGTGGAGGCCG
TGGCGGAACTAGTAATGAACTAGTCCGTAACTTGAAAGTATTTCGATTTCTTGGCTTTATATATCTTGTG
GAAAGGACGACGATCGCGACAATTAGCCTCTCAA
