>Addgene plasmid #142008 | TFORF2283 | depositor partial sequence | sequence record 278162 | Barcode
CGATCGCGACAATTAGCCTCTCAA
